Addgene plasmid #139385: pMT444
Purpose: IPTG inducible Nanoluc expression, pNBU1 backbone with BsaI sites, AmpR, ErmR
Depositing lab: Christopher Voigt. Publication: Genetic circuit design automation for the gut resident species Bacteroides thetaiotaomicron. Taketani M, Zhang J, Zhang S, Triassi AJ, Huang YJ, Griffith LG, Voigt CA. Nat Biotechnol. 2020 Aug;38(8):962-969. doi: 10.1038/s41587-020-0468-5. Epub 2020 Mar 30. PubMed 32231334.
Backbone
  Vector backbone: pNBU1
  Vector type: Synthetic Biology
Growth in bacteria
  Bacterial resistance: Ampicillin, 100 μg/mL
  Growth temperature: 37°C
  Growth strain: Pir1
  Copy number: Low Copy
Gene/Insert
  Gene/Insert name: IPTG inducible Nanoluc expression,
  Promoter: IPTG inducible promoter
  Cloning method: Gibson Cloning
  Sequencing primers: 5′ aacgcactgagaagccctta; 3′ tgagcaacaaggaatccaaca
Terms and licenses: Academic/Nonprofit Terms; Industry Terms: Not Available to Industry
How to cite: pMT444 was a gift from Christopher Voigt (Addgene plasmid # 139385 ; http://n2t.net/addgene:139385 ; RRID:Addgene_139385)
