[The description below was written by a language model from this plasmid's Addgene catalogue record and pLannotate feature annotations shown in this document.]
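Description:
pMT444 is a synthetic-biology plasmid built on the pNBU1 backbone and designed as an IPTG-inducible NanoLuc reporter for the gut commensal Bacteroides thetaiotaomicron, the organism addressed by the associated genetic-circuit design work. It is maintained in E. coli at low copy through the R6K γ origin, which only fires when the π initiator protein is supplied in trans, hence the need for a pir-expressing host strain. Ampicillin resistance (β-lactamase) provides selection in E. coli, while an erythromycin-resistance rRNA methylase (annotated by homology as an ermC-like gene) serves as the marker in the recipient. An incP oriT with an adjacent traJ fragment allows the plasmid to be mobilised by conjugation from a suitable donor. NBU1-type vectors generally persist in Bacteroides by site-specific chromosomal integration, but the feature table annotates no integrase or attachment site. About 2 kb downstream of the erythromycin marker carries no annotation, so this part of the backbone cannot be confirmed from the record.

The payload lies on the reverse strand. Two lac operators mark the IPTG-responsive promoter region, followed by an sTRSV hammerhead ribozyme, which typically acts as an insulator by cleaving the 5′ leader to standardise the transcript. Next comes the luciferase coding sequence derived from the Oplophorus gracilirostris catalytic subunit, consistent with NanoLuc. A short match to a Drosophila hsp70 polyadenylation signal between ribozyme and reporter is probably a spurious annotation. No lacI gene is annotated, so the source of repressor is not stated. The BsaI sites named in the catalogue entry suggest Golden Gate-style part exchange. The plasmid is suited to characterising inducible expression and serving as a scaffold for circuit construction.
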