Features (pLannotate 1.2.2; 11 found; start..end, strand, type, name):
     23..541     -  CDS            LUCI_OPLGR (fragment): Experimental evidence at protein level: Swiss-Prot protein existence level 1. Catalytic subunit of oplophorus-luciferin 2-monooxygenase. Oxidoreductase that converts coelenterazine (the oplophorus luciferin) to coelenteramide under emission of blue light with a maximum at 454 nm. Is also active with bisdeoxycoelenterazine. From Oplophorus gracilirostris (Luminous shrimp).
    548..565     -  polyA_signal   hsp70 poly(A) (fragment): polyadenlyation signal from the Drosophila melanogaster hsp70Ab gene
    602..651     -  misc_RNA       sTRSV HHRz: hammerhead ribozyme from the tobacco ringspot virus satellite RNA (Khvorova et al., 2003)
    698..714     -  protein_bind   lac operator: The lac repressor binds to the lac operator to inhibit transcription in E. coli. This inhibition can be relieved by adding lactose or isopropyl-β-D-thiogalactopyranoside (IPTG). lac repressor encoded by lacI
    731..747     -  protein_bind   lac operator: The lac repressor binds to the lac operator to inhibit transcription in E. coli. This inhibition can be relieved by adding lactose or isopropyl-β-D-thiogalactopyranoside (IPTG). lac repressor encoded by lacI
    893..1281    -  rep_origin     R6K γ ori: γ replication origin from E. coli plasmid R6K; requires the R6K initiator protein pi for replication
   1452..1561    +  oriT           oriT: incP origin of transfer
   1594..1639    +  CDS            traJ (fragment): oriT-recognizing protein; traJ
   1692..2552    -  CDS            AmpR: β-lactamase; bla; confers resistance to ampicillin, carbenicillin, and related antibiotics
   2553..2569    -  promoter       AmpR promoter (fragment): bla
   3040..3768    +  CDS            ermC': ERM_BACIU - Experimental evidence at protein level: Swiss-Prot protein existence level 1. This protein produces a dimethylation of the adenine residue at position 2085 in 23S rRNA, resulting in reduced affinity between ribosomes and macrolide-lincosamide-streptogramin B antibiotics. From Bacillus subtilis.
>Addgene plasmid #139385 | pMT444 | addgene full sequence | sequence record 313820 | Addgene NGS Result
GAGGAAAGCCCATTCATTGTTATGCCAGGATGCGCTCGCACAGACGCCAACCCGTGACACCGTTGATGGT
CACGCGGAACAGCAGGCTGCCGTCCGGGTTAATCAGACGCTCGTCAATAATCTTATTGCCATTCCACAGG
GTACCGGTGACGGTGATCTTTTTACCGTCAAAAACGGCAATGCCTTCATACGGACGGCCGAAATAGTCAA
TCATATTCGGGGTCACACCATCAATCACCAGCGTACCGTAATGCAAGATAACCTTGAAGTGGTGATCGTC
AACTGGGTAGACGACTTTAAAGATTTTCTCGATTTGACCCATTTGGTCACCGCTCAGGCCTTCGTACGGG
ATGATCACATGAATATCAATTTTCAGACCGTTCTCGCCGGACAGAACGATGCGCTGAATCGGCGTCACGC
TCACACCCAGGTTCTGGAACAGAGAGCTTACGCCACCCTGTTCCAGGACTTGATCCAAATTATAACCCGC
GGTCTGACGCCAATCGCCAACAAAATCTTCCAGAGTAAAAACCATATTCGTTTAATTAAATAAATAATTT
ATTTTATTTTAAAATGCGTTAAACAAAATTATTTGTAGAGGCTGTTTCGTCCTCACGGACTCATCAGACC
GGAAAGCACATCCGGTGACAGCTGTTTATATTATTTATATTTGTTTGACGAGAATATCTTTATTTAATTG
TTATCCGCTCACAATTGCCGACAAAGGTAATTGTTATCCGCTCACAATTCAAATAAATAGATAGAAAAAT
AACAGTTTGTCGAATTTTCTTTGTAAAGCGGGAGACCCTGCAGGGTGCTAGGATTTTTTTGGGCGGCCCC
GCCCAAAAAAATTGCAGCCGCATTAATACACCGCGGTGGAGGGGAATTCCCATGTCAGCCGTTAAGTGTT
CCTGTGTCACTCAAAATTGCTTTGAGAGGCTCTAAGGGCTTCTCAGTGCGTTACATCCCTGGCTTGTTGT
CCACAACCGTTAAACCTTAAAAGCTTTAAAAGCCTTATATATTCTTTTTTTTCTTATAAAACTTAAAACC
TTAGAGGCTATTTAAGTTGCTGATTTATATTAATTTTATTGTTCAAACATGAGAGCTTAGTACGTGAAAC
ATGAGAGCTTAGTACGTTAGCCATGAGAGCTTAGTACGTTAGCCATGAGGGTTTAGTTCGTTAAACATGA
GAGCTTAGTACGTTAAACATGAGAGCTTAGTACGTGAAACATGAGAGCTTAGTACGTACTATCAACAGGT
TGAACTGCTGATCTTCAGATCCTCTACGCCGGACGCATCGTGGCCGGATCAATTCCGTTTTCCGCTGCAT
AACCCTGCTTCGGGGTCATTATAGCGATTTTTTCGGTATATCCATCCTTTTTCGCACGATATACAGGATT
TTGCCAAAGGGTTCGTGTAGACTTTCCTTGGTGTATCCAACGGCGTCAGCCGGGCAGGATAGGTGAAGTA
GGCCCACCCGCGAGCGGGTGTTCCTTCTTCACTGTCCCTTATTCGCACCTGGCGGTGCTCAACGGGAATC
CTGCTCTGCGAGGCTGGCCGGCTACCGCCGGCGTAACAGATGAGGGCAAGCGGATGGCTGATGAAACCAA
GCCAACCAGGAAGGGCAGCCCACCTATCACGGAATTGATCCCCCTCGAATTGACGCGTTATGAGTAAACT
TGGTCTGACAGTTACCAATGCTTAATCAGTGAGGCACCTATCTCAGCGATCTGTCTATTTCGTTCATCCA
TAGTTGCCTGACTCCCCGTCGTGTAGATAACTACGATACGGGAGGGCTTACCATCTGGCCCCAGTGCTGC
AATGATACCGCGTGACCCACGCTCACCGGCTCCAGATTTATCAGCAATAAACCAGCCAGCCGGAAGGGCC
GAGCGCAGAAGTGGTCCTGCAACTTTATCCGCCTCCATCCAGTCTATTAATTGTTGCCGGGAAGCTAGAG
TAAGTAGTTCGCCAGTTAATAGTTTGCGCAACGTTGTTGCCATTGCTACAGGCATCGTGGTGTCACGCTC
GTCGTTTGGTATGGCTTCATTCAGCTCCGGTTCCCAACGATCAAGGCGAGTTACATGATCCCCCATGTTG
TGCAAAAAAGCGGTTAGCTCCTTCGGTCCTCCGATCGTTGTCAGAAGTAAGTTGGCCGCAGTGTTATCAC
TCATGGTTATGGCAGCACTGCATAATTCTCTTACTGTCATGCCATCCGTAAGATGCTTTTCTGTGACTGG
TGAGTACTCAACCAAGTCATTCTGAGAATAGTGTATGCGGCGACCGAGTTGCTCTTGCCCGGCGTCAATA
CGGGATAATACCGCGCCACATAGCAGAACTTTAAAAGTGCTCATCATTGGAAAACGTTCTTCGGGGCGAA
AACTCTCAAGGATCTTACCGCTGTTGAGATCCAGTTCGATGTAACCCACTCGTGCACCCAACTGATCTTC
AGCATCTTTTACTTTCACCAGCGTTTCTGGGTGAGCAAAAACAGGAAGGCAAAATGCCGCAAAAAAGGGA
ATAAGGGCGACACGGAAATGTTGAATACTCATACTCTTCCTTTTTCAATCATGGCCGCGGGATTAAAAGT
CGGGGATTGGTGAACAAAAAGGTGTTTCTCTCTTTAAGAGAAATATCGTTTTGCTAAACAGTTGATATTG
AGGTATCATTTTATCGTAAAAGACATTTTTGCTCAACAATTGCTTGACGGAAATCAACAAATTTTAGCAT
TTTGTAAAAAAGTCGCTATATAATTTGGTGAATTGGAGTTATTTTCATATTTTTGCATCCCGAAGAGTTT
CTCTTAAAGAGAGAAACATCTTTTGCATACCTTTTCCGACCGAATTTTTATGTCGTAAAGAGGGGCTTTG
CAGGGGGTGGACTCAGAAAGATGAGAATAGATGACTATTGTAGTTGAAACACATAGAAAGTTGCTGATAT
ACAGACCGATACGCATATCGGGATGAACCATGAGTACGTTCTTTTCTCAAAAAACATAAATATTCGAAAA
GAGATGCAATAAATTAAGGAGAGGTTATAATGAACAAAGTAAATATAAAAGATAGTCAAAATTTTATTAC
TTCAAAATATCACATAGAAAAAATAATGAATTGCATAAGTTTAGATGAAAAAGATAACATCTTTGAAATA
GGTGCAGGGAAAGGTCATTTTACTGCTGGATTGGTAAAGAGATGTAATTTTGTAACGGCGATAGAAATTG
ATTCTAAATTATGTGAGGTAACTCGTAATAAGCTCTTAAATTATCCTAACTATCAAATAGTAAATGATGA
TATACTGAAATTTACATTTCCTAGCCACAATCCATATAAAATATTTGGCAGCATACCTTACAACATAAGC
ACAAATATAATTCGAAAAATTGTTTTTGAAAGTTCAGCCACAATAAGTTATTTAATAGTGGAATATGGTT
TTGCTAAAATGTTATTAGATACAAACAGATCACTAGCATTGCTGTTAATGGCAGAGGTAGATATTTCTAT
ATTAGCAAAAATTCCTAGGTATTATTTCCATCCAAAACCTAAAGTGGATAGCACATTAATTGTATTAAAA
AGAAAGCCAGCAAAAATGGCATTTAAAGAGAGAAAAAAATATGAAACTTTTGTAATGAAATGGGTTAACA
AAGAGTACGAAAAACTGTTTACAAAAAATCAATTTAATAAAGCTTTAAAACATGCGAGAATATATGATAT
AAACAATATTAGTTTCGAACAATTTGTATCGCTATTTAATAGTTATAAAATATTTAACGGCTAAAAACAA
TAGGCCACATGCAACTGTAAATGTTTACGCGTCCTCGGTACCAACAAATACTTTCAGGACGATGTAAAGT
CCTGAGAAATCAAACTGAATGGATAGATAAATATTAGTCTTTTCTCATCGGATTCTTTTAATATCGCTAC
TCTCTACGTTCAACCAAAAGAAATAATGACTTACTGCTATATTTTTTGCACGTGTGGGGAAAATGTGGGG
AAAATTCAAGCAAAAGAAAAAGCTAAGTATTGAACTATCAAATACTTAGCTTTCTTTCTTGTACCCAGAC
CCCGCATTTGAAATAATTAAAGTGGGGAAAATGTGGGTAAAAAGAAAAATGCGGAAAAACGCCACAATTA
CACTGTATTTCAATATGTTATAATCCTATTAAATTTTAATCCAAGTTTAATCGAATTGCAAAATATTTAG
CAGATGTGGGGAAAATGCTGGGGAAAATATTTATATTTGCAGCAGAGTAAAATTCAACCTGAAAGTCTAT
GAAAGTAACCTTTATCATTAAAAAAGCAGCCAAACGATATGATACAGAATCCATGGCTACAATCTATGTC
CGTTTTAGAAACGGAAGGCAGTTAGACTCCGTTGCTCCTACTCAGTTAGCCATCAATCCCAATCTATGGG
ATGATAAAGACGAATGTGTAAAAACGAAAGCTGTCTGCAATGAAGAAATGCGTACCCATATAAATGAAGA
GATACGCCAGTTGAAAACCTATATCGAGAAGGTATATCAACAAGAAAAGGAAGCAATAGACAAAGAATGG
CTAAAAACAACACTTGATAAATTTTACCATCCTGAAAAATATTTTTTGCCGGAGGAAGTGGTTATCAAGC
CTACCATTGGAGAACTATTCGATGAATTTCTAAACAAGCACCCTTTGTCGGAAGTACGAAAGAAAAATTT
CCGGGTTGTCAAAAGAGCCTTACTGCGTTATGAACTATATGTAAGGGCTACAAAGAGAGGACAAAAGGGC
TTTATCCTTGATGTGGATTTGGTAACACCTGACACGCTTCGGGATATGTGGGATTTCTTTCAGAACGAAT
ACCAGTATTATGAACTTTACCCGAGCATTTATGAAGCCATTCCCGAAAAGAGGACACCACAGCCCAGAAG
CAAAAACACGCTGATAGACTGTTTTTCAAGAATACGCACATTCTTCCTGTGGTGCTTCGATAACAAACGC
ACCACAAACAGACCTTTCGACAAGTTTCCGATAGAGGAGTGTACATATGGTACACCTTATTATATAACAC
TCGAAGAAAGGGACAGGATTTTTAATGCAGACCTTTCTGCCACCCCACAACTGGCAATACAGAGGGATAT
ATTCATATTTCAGACACTGATAGGATGCAGGGTGAGCGACCTGTACCGAATGACCAAACTAAATGTGGTC
AATGAAGCCATAGAATATATTCCCAAGAAAACCAAAGAGGGGAATCCGGTTACGGTACGTGTTCCACTTA
ACGACAAAGCGAAAGAAATCCTTGAACGCTACAAAGAATATGAGGGAAAACTGTTGCCGTTCATATCCGA
GCAAAAGTACAATGATGCCATAAAAAAGATATTCAAATTAGCTGGAGTTGACCGCATCGTAACAATCTTA
GACCCGTTGACGCACAACGAAATCAAACGACCTATTTATGAAGTGGCAAGCAGCCATCTGGCAAGACGTA
CGTTTATCGGCAATATCTATAAAAAAGTGAAAGACCCGAACCTTGTTTCCGCACTGTCGGGACACAAGGA
GGGAAGCAAAGCTTTCAGACGATACAGGGATATTGACGAAGAAATGAAGAAAGACCTTGTAAAACTACTG
GACTGATAAAAGTATCAAACAGTTTCATAGATAGTTACCAATGACTATATTTGTAGAAATTATCATCACA
ATATGAGCAACAAGGAATCCAACGTAGAGAAAACGAATTTTGATGCATTCATACAAGCGGTCGGTTCGGA
AATAGAACAGGCACAAGTAAGGCTGATTGTTGCAGCCAATGCACAAATGCTGTTCCATCACTGGAAGATA
GGCAATTAGGGACCAAAACGAAAAAAGGCCCCCCTTTCGGGAGGCCTCTTTTCTGGAATTTGGTACC
